>Addgene plasmid #197239 | pTubulin-miRFP680 | addgene full sequence | sequence record 387220 | Addgene NGS Result
TTGGAGGTCGCTGAGTAGTGCGCGAGCAAAATTTAAGCTACAACAAGGCAAGGCTTGACCGACAATTGCA
TGAAGAATCTGCTTAGGGTTAGGCGTTTTGCGCTGCTTCGCGATGTACGGGCCAGATATACGCGTTGACA
TTGATTATTGACTAGTTATTAATAGTAATCAATTACGGGGTCATTAGTTCATAGCCCATATATGGAGTTC
CGCGTTACATAACTTACGGTAAATGGCCCGCCTGGCTGACCGCCCAACGACCCCCGCCCATTGACGTCAA
TAATGACGTATGTTCCCATAGTAACGCCAATAGGGACTTTCCATTGACGTCAATGGGTGGAGTATTTACG
GTAAACTGCCCACTTGGCAGTACATCAAGTGTATCATATGCCAAGTACGCCCCCTATTGACGTCAATGAC
GGTAAATGGCCCGCCTGGCATTATGCCCAGTACATGACCTTATGGGACTTTCCTACTTGGCAGTACATCT
ACGTATTAGTCATCGCTATTACCATGGTGATGCGGTTTTGGCAGTACATCAATGGGCGTGGATAGCGGTT
TGACTCACGGGGATTTCCAAGTCTCCACCCCATTGACGTCAATGGGAGTTTGTTTTGGCACCAAAATCAA
CGGGACTTTCCAAAATGTCGTAACAACTCCGCCCCATTGACGCAAATGGGCGGTAGGCGTGTACGGTGGG
AGGTCTATATAAGCAGAGCTCTCTGGCTAACTAGAGAACCCACTGCTTACTGGCTTATCGAAATTAATAC
GACTCACTATAGGGAGACCCAAGCTTGGTACCGCCACCATGGCGGAAGGCTCCGTCGCCAGGCAGCCTGA
CCTCTTGACCTGCGACGATGAGCCGATCCATATCCCCGGTGCCATCCAACCGCATGGACTGCTGCTCGCC
CTCGCCGCCGACATGACGATCGTTGCCGGCAGCGACAACCTTCCCGAACTCACCGGACTGGCGATCGGCG
CCCTGATCGGCCGCTCTGCGGCCGATGTCTTCGACTCGGAGACGCACAACCGTCTGACGATCGCCTTGGC
CGAGCCCGGGGCGGCCGTCGGAGCACCGATCACTGTCGGCTTCACGATGCGAAAGGACGCAGGCTTCATC
GGCTCCTGGCATCGCCATGATCAGCTCATCTTCCTCGAGCTCGAGCCTCCCCAGCGGGACGTCGCCGAGC
CGCAGGCGTTCTTCCGCCGCACCAACAGCGCCATCCGCCGCCTTCAGGCCGCCGAAACCTTGGAAAGCGC
CTGCGCCGCCGCGGCGCAAGAGGTGCGGAAGATTACCGGCTTCGATCGGGTGATGATCTATCGCTTCGCC
TCCGACTTCAGCGGCGAAGTGATCGCAGAGGATCGGTGCGCCGAGGTCGAGTCAAAACTAGGCCTGCACT
ATCCTGCCTCAACCGTGCCGGCGCAGGCCCGTCGGCTCTATACCATCAACCCGGTACGGATCATTCCCGA
TATCAATTATCGGCCGGTGCCGGTCACCCCAGACCTCAATCCGGTCACCGGGCGGCCGATTGATCTTAGC
TTCGCCATCCTGCGCAGCGTCTCGCCCTGCCATCTGGAGTTCATGCGCAACATAGGCATGCACGGCACGA
TGTCGATCTCGATTTTGCGCGGCGAGCGACTGTGGGGATTGATCGTTTGCCATCACCGAACGCCGTACTA
CGTCGATCTCGATGGCCGCCAAGCCTGCAAGAGGGTCGCCGAGAGGCTGGCCACTCAGATCGGCGTGATG
GAAGAGGGAGGTGGTGGATCAGGAGGAGGTGGTTCTGGAGGTGGTGGATCAGGAGGAAGATCTCGAGTGC
GTGAGTGCATCTCCATCCACGTTGGCCAGGCTGGTGTCCAGATTGGCAATGCCTGCTGGGAGCTCTACTG
CCTGGAACACGGCATCCAGCCCGATGGCCAGATGCCAAGTGACAAGACCATTGGGGGAGGAGATGACTCC
TTCAACACCTTCTTCAGTGAGACGGGCGCTGGCAAGCACGTGCCCCGGGCTGTGTTTGTAGACTTGGAAC
CCACAGTCATTGATGAAGTTCGCACTGGCACCTACCGCCAGCTCTTCCACCCTGAGCAGCTCATCACAGG
CAAGGAAGATGCTGCCAATAACTATGCCCGAGGGCACTACACCATTGGCAAGGAGATCATTGACCTTGTG
TTGGACCGAATTCGCAAGCTGGCTGACCAGTGCACCGGTCTTCAGGGCTTCTTGGTTTTCCACAGCTTTG
GTGGGGGAACTGGTTCTGGGTTCACCTCCCTGCTCATGGAACGTCTCTCAGTTGATTATGGCAAGAAGTC
CAAGCTGGAGTTCTCCATTTACCCAGCACCCCAGGTTTCCACAGCTGTAGTTGAGCCCTACAACTCCATC
CTCACCACCCACACCACCCTGGAGCACTCTGATTGTGCCTTCATGGTAGACAATGAGGCCATCTATGACA
TCTGTCGTAGAAACCTCGATATCGAGCGCCCAACCTACACTAACCTTAACCGCCTTATTAGCCAGATTGT
GTCCTCCATCACTGCTTCCCTGAGATTTGATGGAGCCCTGAATGTTGACCTGACAGAATTCCAGACCAAC
CTGGTGCCCTACCCCCGCATCCACTTCCCTCTGGCCACATATGCCCCTGTCATCTCTGCTGAGAAAGCCT
ACCATGAACAGCTTTCTGTAGCAGAGATCACCAATGCTTGCTTTGAGCCAGCCAACCAGATGGTGAAATG
TGACCCTCGCCATGGTAAATACATGGCTTGCTGCCTGTTGTACCGTGGTGACGTGGTTCCCAAAGATGTC
AATGCTGCCATTGCCACCATCAAAACCAAGCGCAGCATCCAGTTTGTGGATTGGTGCCCCACTGGCTTCA
AGGTTGGCATCAACTACCAGCCTCCCACTGTGGTGCCTGGTGGAGACCTGGCCAAGGTACAGAGAGCTGT
GTGCATGCTGAGCAACACCACAGCCATTGCTGAGGCCTGGGCTCGCCTGGACCACAAGTTTGACCTGATG
TATGCCAAGCGTGCCTTTGTTCACTGGTACGTGGGTGAGGGGATGGAGGAAGGCGAGTTTTCAGAGGCCC
GTGAAGATATGGCTGCCCTTGAGAAGGATTATGAGGAGGTTGGTGTGGATTCTGTTGAAGGAGAGGGTGA
GGAAGAAGGAGAGGAATACTAAGGATCCACCGGATCTAGAGGGCCCTATTCTATAGTGTCACCTAAATGC
TAGAGCTCGCTGATCAGCCTCGACTGTGCCTTCTAGTTGCCAGCCATCTGTTGTTTGCCCCTCCCCCGTG
CCTTCCTTGACCCTGGAAGGTGCCACTCCCACTGTCCTTTCCTAATAAAATGAGGAAATTGCATCGCATT
GTCTGAGTAGGTGTCATTCTATTCTGGGGGGTGGGGTGGGGCAGGACAGCAAGGGGGAGGATTGGGAAGA
CAATAGCAGGCATGCTGGGGATGCGGTGGGCTCTATGGCTTCTGAGGCGGAAAGAACCAGCTGGGGCTCT
AGGGGGTATCCCC
[124 nt withheld, positions 3514-3637]
C
[91 nt withheld, positions 3639-3729]
A
[49 nt withheld, positions 3731-3779]
CCTTTGACGTTGGAGTCCACGTTCTTT
[37 nt withheld, positions 3807-3843]
ACCCTATCTCGGTCTATTCTTTTGATTTATAAGGGATTTTGCCGATTTCGGCCTATTGGTTAAAAAATGA
GCTGATTTAACAAAAATTTAACGCGAATTAATTCTGTGGAATGTGTGTCAGTTAGGGTGTGGAAAGTCCC
CAGGCTCCCCAGCAGGCAGAAGTATGCAAAGCATGCATCTCAATTAGTCAGCAACCAGGTGTGGAAAGTC
CCCAGGCTCCCCAGCAGGCAGAAGTATGCAAAGCATGCATCTCAATTAGTCAGCAACCATAGTCCCGCCC
CTAACTCCGCCCATCCCGCCCCTAACTCCGCCCAGTTCCGCCCATTCTCCGCCCCATGGCTGACTAATTT
TTTTTATTTATGCAGAGGCCGAGGCCGCCTCTGCCTCTGAGCTATTCCAGAAGTAGTGAGGAGGCTTTTT
TGGAGGCCTAGGCTTTTGCAAAAAGCTCCCGGGAGCTTGTATATCCATTTTCGGATCTGATCAAGAGACA
GGATGAGGATCGTTTCGCATGATTGAACAAGATGGATTGCACGCAGGTTCTCCGGCCGCTTGGGTGGAGA
GGCTATTCGGCTATGACTGGGCACAACAGACAATCGGCTGCTCTGATGCCGCCGTGTTCCGGCTGTCAGC
GCAGGGGCGCCCGGTTCTTTTTGTCAAGACCGACCTGTCCGGTGCCCTGAATGAACTGCAGGACGAGGCA
GCGCGGCTATCGTGGCTGGCCACGACGGGCGTTCCTTGCGCAGCTGTGCTCGACGTTGTCACTGAAGCGG
GAAGGGACTGGCTGCTATTGGGCGAAGTGCCGGGGCAGGATCTCCTGTCATCTCACCTTGCTCCTGCCGA
GAAAGTATCCATCATGGCTGATGCAATGCGGCGGCTGCATACGCTTGATCCGGCTACCTGCCCATTCGAC
CACCAAGCGAAACATCGCATCGAGCGAGCACGTACTCGGATGGAAGCCGGTCTTGTCGATCAGGATGATC
TGGACGAAGAGCATCAGGGGCTCGCGCCAGCCGAACTGTTCGCCAGGCTCAAGGCGCGCATGCCCGACGG
CGAGGATCTCGTCGTGACCCATGGCGATGCCTGCTTGCCGAATATCATGGTGGAAAATGGCCGCTTTTCT
GGATTCATCGACTGTGGCCGGCTGGGTGTGGCGGACCGCTATCAGGACATAGCGTTGGCTACCCGTGATA
TTGCTGAAGAGCTTGGCGGCGAATGGGCTGACCGCTTCCTCGTGCTTTACGGTATCGCCGCTCCCGATTC
GCAGCGCATCGCCTTCTATCGCCTTCTTGACGAGTTCTTCTGAGCGGGACTCTGGGGTTCGAAATGACCG
ACCAAGCGACGCCCAACCTGCCATCACGAGATTTCGATTCCACCGCCGCCTTCTATGAAAGGTTGGGCTT
CGGAATCGTTTTCCGGGACGCCGGCTGGATGATCCTCCAGCGCGGGGATCTCATGCTGGAGTTCTTCGCC
CACCCCAACTTGTTTATTGCAGCTTATAATGGTTACAAATAAAGCAATAGCATCACAAATTTCACAAATA
AAGCATTTTTTTCACTGCATTCTAGTTGTGGTTTGTCCAAACTCATCAATGTATCTTATCATGTCTGTAT
ACCGTCGACCTCTAGCTAGAGCTTGGCGTAATCATGGTCATAGCTGTTTCCTGTGTGAAATTGTTATCCG
CTCACAATTCCACACAACATACGAGCCGGAAGCATAAAGTGTAAAGCCTGGGGTGCCTAATGAGTGAGCT
AACTCACATTAATTGCGTTGCGCTCACTGCCCGCTTTCCAGTCGGGAAACCTGTCGTGCCAGCTGCATTA
ATGAATCGGCCAACGCGCGGGGAGAGGCGGTTTGCGTATTGGGCGCTCTTCCGCTTCCTCGCTCACTGAC
TCGCTGCGCTCGGTCGTTCGGCTGCGGCGAGCGGTATCAGCTCACTCAAAGGCGGTAATACGGTTATCCA
CAGAATCAGGGGATAACGCAGGAAAGAACATGTGAGCAAAAGGCCAGCAAAAGGCCAGGAACCGTAAAAA
GGCCGCGTTGCTGGCGTTTTTCCATAGGCTCCGCCCCCCTGACGAGCATCACAAAAATCGACGCTCAAGT
CAGAGGTGGCGAAACCCGACAGGACTATAAAGATACCAGGCGTTTCCCCCTGGAAGCTCCCTCGTGCGCT
CTCCTGTTCCGACCCTGCCGCTTACCGGATACCTGTCCGCCTTTCTCCCTTCGGGAAGCGTGGCGCTTTC
TCATAGCTCACGCTGTAGGTATCTCAGTTCGGTGTAGGTCGTTCGCTCCAAGCTGGGCTGTGTGCACGAA
CCCCCCGTTCAGCCCGACCGCTGCGCCTTATCCGGTAACTATCGTCTTGAGTCCAACCCGGTAAGACACG
ACTTATCGCCACTGGCAGCAGCCACTGGTAACAGGATTAGCAGAGCGAGGTATGTAGGCGGTGCTACAGA
GTTCTTGAAGTGGTGGCCTAACTACGGCTACACTAGAAGAACAGTATTTGGTATCTGCGCTCTGCTGAAG
CCAGTTACCTTCGGAAAAAGAGTTGGTAGCTCTTGATCCGGCAAACAAACCACCGCTGGTAGCGGTGGTT
TTTTTGTTTGCAAGCAGCAGATTACGCGCAGAAAAAAAGGATCTCAAGAAGATCCTTTGATCTTTTCTAC
GGGGTCTGACGCTCAGTGGAACGAAAACTCACGTTAAGGGATTTTGGTCATGAGATTATCAAAAAGGATC
TTCACCTAGATCCTTTTAAATTAAAAATGAAGTTTTAAATCAATCTAAAGTATATATGAGTAAACTTGGT
CTGACAGTTACCAATGCTTAATCAGTGAGGCACCTATCTCAGCGATCTGTCTATTTCGTTCATCCATAGT
TGCCTGACTCCCCGTCGTGTAGATAACTACGATACGGGAGGGCTTACCATCTGGCCCCAGTGCTGCAATG
ATACCGCGAGACCCACGCTCACCGGCTCCAGATTTATCAGCAATAAACCAGCCAGCCGGAAGGGCCGAGC
GCAGAAGTGGTCCTGCAACTTTATCCGCCTCCATCCAGTCTATTAATTGTTGCCGGGAAGCTAGAGTAAG
TAGTTCGCCAGTTAATAGTTTGCGCAACGTTGTTGCCATTGCTACAGGCATCGTGGTGTCACGCTCGTCG
TTTGGTATGGCTTCATTCAGCTCCGGTTCCCAACGATCAAGGCGAGTTACATGATCCCCCATGTTGTGCA
AAAAAGCGGTTAGCTCCTTCGGTCCTCCGATCGTTGTCAGAAGTAAGTTGGCCGCAGTGTTATCACTCAT
GGTTATGGCAGCACTGCATAATTCTCTTACTGTCATGCCATCCGTAAGATGCTTTTCTGTGACTGGTGAG
TACTCAACCAAGTCATTCTGAGAATAGTGTATGCGGCGACCGAGTTGCTCTTGCCCGGCGTCAATACGGG
ATAATACCGCGCCACATAGCAGAACTTTAAAAGTGCTCATCATTGGAAAACGTTCTTCGGGGCGAAAACT
CTCAAGGATCTTACCGCTGTTGAGATCCAGTTCGATGTAACCCACTCGTGCACCCAACTGATCTTCAGCA
TCTTTTACTTTCACCAGCGTTTCTGGGTGAGCAAAAACAGGAAGGCAAAATGCCGCAAAAAAGGGAATAA
GGGCGACACGGAAATGTTGAATACTCATACTCTTCCTTTTTCAATATTATTGAAGCATTTATCAGGGTTA
TTGTCTCATGAGCGGATACATATTTGAATGTATTTAGAAAAATAAACAAATAGGGGTTCCGCGCACATTT
CCCCGAAAAGTGCCACCTGACGTCGACGGATCGGGAGATCTCCCGATCCCCTATGGTGCACTCTCAGTAC
AATCTGCTCTGATGCCGCATAGTTAAGCCAGTATCTGCTCCCTGCTTGTGTG
Features (pLannotate 1.2.2; 22 found; start..end, strand, type, name):
    137..516     +  enhancer       CMV enhancer: human cytomegalovirus immediate early enhancer
    517..720     +  promoter       CMV promoter: human cytomegalovirus (CMV) immediate early promoter
    716..749     +  LTR            5' LTR (truncated) (fragment): truncated 5' long terminal repeat (LTR) from HIV-1
    765..783     +  promoter       T7 promoter: promoter for bacteriophage T7 RNA polymerase
    809..1756    +  CDS            miRFP680: miRFP680 is a basic (constitutively fluorescent) near ir fluorescent protein published in 2020, derived from Rhodopseudomonas palustris CGA009. It has low acid sensitivity. It requires the cofactor biliverdin for fluorescence.
   1820..3169    +  CDS            TBA1B_BOVIN: Experimental evidence at protein level: Swiss-Prot protein existence level 1. Tubulin is the major constituent of microtubules. It binds two moles of GTP, one at an exchangeable site on the beta chain and one at a non-exchangeable site on the alpha chain. From Bos taurus (Bovine).
   3200..3218    -  promoter       SP6 promoter: promoter for bacteriophage SP6 RNA polymerase
   3244..3468    +  polyA_signal   bGH poly(A) signal: bovine growth hormone polyadenylation signal
   3472..3493    +  promoter       SV40 promoter (fragment): SV40 enhancer and early promoter
   3514..3942    +  rep_origin     f1 ori (sequence partly withheld): f1 bacteriophage origin of replication; arrow indicates direction of (+) strand synthesis
   3956..4285    +  promoter       SV40 promoter: SV40 enhancer and early promoter
   4352..5143    +  CDS            neo: KKA2_KLEPN - Also known as kan, nptII. Experimental evidence at protein level: Swiss-Prot protein existence level 1. Resistance to kanamycin, neomycin, paromomycin, ribostamycin, butirosin and gentamicin B. From Klebsiella pneumoniae.
   5167..5325    +  CDS            ble (fragment): BLE_KLEPN - Experimental evidence at protein level: Swiss-Prot protein existence level 1. Binding protein with a strong affinity to the bleomycin family of antibiotics. Binds to CL990; an antimitotic-antibiotic compound. From Klebsiella pneumoniae.
   5320..5441    +  polyA_signal   SV40 poly(A) signal: SV40 polyadenylation signal
   5514..5530    -  protein_bind   lac operator: The lac repressor binds to the lac operator to inhibit transcription in E. coli. This inhibition can be relieved by adding lactose or isopropyl-β-D-thiogalactopyranoside (IPTG). lac repressor encoded by lacI
   5538..5568    -  promoter       lac promoter: promoter for the E. coli lac operon
   5583..5604    -  protein_bind   CAP binding site: CAP binding activates transcription in the presence of cAMP. E. coli catabolite activator protein
   5617..5709    -  CDS            lacI (fragment): lac repressor; lacI; The lac repressor binds to the lac operator to inhibit transcription in E. coli. This inhibition can be relieved by adding lactose or isopropyl-β-D-thiogalactopyranoside (IPTG).
   5892..6480    -  rep_origin     ori: high-copy-number ColE1/pMB1/pBR322/pUC origin of replication
   6651..7511    -  CDS            AmpR: β-lactamase; bla; confers resistance to ampicillin, carbenicillin, and related antibiotics
   7512..7616    -  promoter       AmpR promoter: bla
   7675..7727    -  misc_feature   bom (fragment): basis of mobility region from pBR322
