[The description below was written by a language model from this plasmid's Addgene catalogue record and pLannotate feature annotations shown in this document.]
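Description:
pTubulin-miRFP680 is a mammalian expression plasmid of about 7.7 kb that produces a fusion of alpha-tubulin with the near-infrared fluorescent protein miRFP680. The catalogue lists the backbone as pN1, and the annotated sequence shows an ampicillin-selected layout: a high-copy ColE1/pUC-type origin and a β-lactamase (AmpR) gene with its own promoter for propagation in E. coli, plus an f1 origin. A separate SV40 promoter drives a neomycin/kanamycin phosphotransferase gene ending in an SV40 polyadenylation signal, which would allow G418 selection of stably transfected mammalian cells. Short remnants of ble, lacI, the lac promoter/operator region, a pBR322 bom fragment and a small HIV-1 LTR-like fragment are also annotated and appear to be backbone leftovers rather than functional parts.

The expression cassette uses the human cytomegalovirus immediate-early enhancer and promoter and terminates at the bovine growth hormone polyadenylation signal. T7 and SP6 phage promoters flank the insert. Although the name suggests tubulin comes first, the feature table places the miRFP680 coding sequence upstream, followed after a short gap, presumably a linker, by an alpha-tubulin coding sequence, so the fluorescent protein sits at the N-terminus of tubulin. The annotation tool matched the tubulin to bovine alpha-1B tubulin, whereas the catalogue gives mouse as the species; alpha-tubulins are highly conserved, so this probably reflects best-hit naming.

miRFP680 derives from a Rhodopseudomonas palustris bacteriophytochrome and needs biliverdin as its chromophore. The construct labels microtubules for near-infrared imaging in mammalian cells, and it was deposited with a study quantitatively comparing near-infrared fluorescent proteins.
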