Addgene plasmid #197239: pTubulin-miRFP680
Purpose: Expresses the fusion protein of Tubulin-miRFP680 in mammalian cells
Depositing lab: Kiryl Piatkevich. Publication: Quantitative assessment of near-infrared fluorescent proteins. Zhang H, Papadaki S, Sun X, Wang X, Drobizhev M, Yao L, Rehbock M, Koster RW, Wu L, Namikawa K, Piatkevich KD. Nat Methods. 2023 Sep 4. doi: 10.1038/s41592-023-01975-z. PubMed 37666982.
Backbone
  Vector backbone: pN1
  Vector type: Mammalian Expression
Growth in bacteria
  Bacterial resistance: Ampicillin, 100 μg/mL
  Growth temperature: 37°C
  Growth strain: NEB Stable
  Copy number: High Copy
Gene/Insert
  Gene/Insert name: Tubulin-miRFP680
  Species: M. musculus (mouse)
  Cloning method: Gibson Cloning
Terms and licenses: Academic/Nonprofit Terms; Industry Terms: Not Available to Industry
Depositor comments: Please visit https://www.researchsquare.com/article/rs-797586/v1 for preprint.
How to cite: pTubulin-miRFP680 was a gift from Kiryl Piatkevich (Addgene plasmid # 197239 ; http://n2t.net/addgene:197239 ; RRID:Addgene_197239)
